Addgene plasmid #227984: pRS416-ADH1p-BirA-FRB-HA3
Purpose: Expresses BirA-FRB fusion from ADH1 promoter; yeast BioID
Depositing lab: Joseph Reese. Depositing organization: Pennsylvania State University. Publication: Characterization of BioID tagging systems in budding yeast and exploring the interactome of the Ccr4-Not complex. Pfannenstein J, Tyryshkin M, Gulden ME, Doud EH, Mosley AL, Reese JC. G3 (Bethesda). 2024 Sep 13:jkae221. doi: 10.1093/g3journal/jkae221. PubMed 39271111.
Backbone
  Vector backbone: pRS416
  Vector type: Yeast Expression
  Selectable markers: URA3
Growth in bacteria
  Bacterial resistance: Ampicillin, 100 μg/mL
  Growth temperature: 37°C
  Growth strain: DH5alpha
  Copy number: High Copy
Gene/Insert
  Gene/Insert name: BirA-FRB
  Species: Other
  Promoter: ADH1
  Tag / fusion protein: HA tag (C terminal on insert)
  Cloning method: Ligation Independent Cloning
Terms and licenses: Academic/Nonprofit Terms; Industry Terms: Not Available to Industry
How to cite: pRS416-ADH1p-BirA-FRB-HA3 was a gift from Joseph Reese (Addgene plasmid # 227984 ; http://n2t.net/addgene:227984 ; RRID:Addgene_227984)
