[The description below was written by a language model from this plasmid's Addgene catalogue record and pLannotate feature annotations shown in this document.]
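Description:
pRS416-ADH1p-BirA-FRB-HA3 is a 6.6 kb yeast expression plasmid built on the pRS416 shuttle backbone. In Saccharomyces cerevisiae it is maintained as a centromeric plasmid through a CEN6/ARS element and selected by the URA3 auxotrophic marker, which can also be counterselected with 5-fluoroorotic acid. In E. coli it replicates from a high-copy ColE1/pUC-type origin and is selected with ampicillin via the β-lactamase gene. The backbone also carries the usual pBluescript-derived remnants: an f1 origin, lacZα and lac promoter/operator fragments, and T7 and T3 promoters flanking the cloning region.

The payload, inserted by ligation-independent cloning into the polylinker, is a single open reading frame driven by the S. cerevisiae ADH1 promoter. It begins with BirA(R118G), the promiscuous mutant of the E. coli biotin protein ligase known as BirA* or BioID, which releases reactive biotinyl-AMP and so biotinylates nearby proteins. This is fused to an FRB domain, annotated as the T2098L variant of the FKBP-rapamycin binding domain of human FRAP, and ends in a C-terminal triple HA epitope tag for detection. The feature table does not annotate a dedicated yeast transcription terminator downstream of the tag.

The recorded purpose is yeast BioID. FRB dimerises with FKBP in the presence of rapamycin or a suitable analogue, so the design suggests that the freely expressed ligase can be recruited on demand to an FKBP-tagged protein of interest to label its neighbours, although the record does not describe the partner construct. The associated work compared BioID tagging systems in budding yeast and examined the interactome of the Ccr4-Not complex.
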