Features (pLannotate 1.2.2; 23 found; start..end, strand, type, name):
    789..893     -  promoter       AmpR promoter: bla
    930..1433    +  misc_feature   CEN/ARS: S. cerevisiae CEN6 centromere fused to an autonomously replicating sequence
   1501..1536    +  CDS            rop (fragment): Rop protein, which maintains plasmids at low copy number; rop
   1638..1687    +  misc_feature   bom (fragment): basis of mobility region from pBR322
   1695..1910    +  promoter       URA3 promoter: S. cerevisiae URA3
   1911..2714    +  CDS            URA3: orotidine-5'-phosphate decarboxylase, required for uracil biosynthesis; S. cerevisiae URA3; yeast auxotrophic marker, counterselectable with 5-fluoroorotic acid (5-FOA)
   2793..2844    +  misc_feature   bom (fragment): basis of mobility region from pBR322
   2872..3300    -  rep_origin     f1 ori (sequence partly withheld): f1 bacteriophage origin of replication; arrow indicates direction of (+) strand synthesis
   3304..3459    -  CDS            lacZα (fragment): LacZα fragment of β-galactosidase; lacZ fragment
   3467..3485    +  promoter       T7 promoter: promoter for bacteriophage T7 RNA polymerase
   3500..3896    +  promoter       ADH1 promoter: S. cerevisiae ADH1; promoter for alcohol dehydrogenase 1
   3900..3926    -  misc_feature   MCS (fragment): pBluescript multiple cloning site
   3933..4892    +  CDS            BirA(R118G): promiscuous R118G mutant of the E. coli biotin protein ligase (Cronan, 2005) also known as BirA* or BioID
   4911..5189    +  CDS            FRB*: T2098L mutant of FKBP-rapamycin binding domain of human FRAP binds synthetic ligands such as AP21967
   5196..5285    +  CDS            3xHA: three tandem HA epitope tags
   5292..5321    -  misc_feature   MCS (fragment): pBluescript multiple cloning site
   5334..5352    -  promoter       T3 promoter: promoter for bacteriophage T3 RNA polymerase
   5397..5413    -  protein_bind   lac operator: The lac repressor binds to the lac operator to inhibit transcription in E. coli. This inhibition can be relieved by adding lactose or isopropyl-β-D-thiogalactopyranoside (IPTG). lac repressor encoded by lacI
   5421..5451    -  promoter       lac promoter: promoter for the E. coli lac operon
   5466..5487    -  protein_bind   CAP binding site: CAP binding activates transcription in the presence of cAMP. E. coli catabolite activator protein
   5500..5592    -  CDS            lacI (fragment): lac repressor; lacI; The lac repressor binds to the lac operator to inhibit transcription in E. coli. This inhibition can be relieved by adding lactose or isopropyl-β-D-thiogalactopyranoside (IPTG).
   5775..6363    -  rep_origin     ori: high-copy-number ColE1/pMB1/pBR322/pUC origin of replication
   6534..788     -  CDS            AmpR (across the origin): β-lactamase; bla; confers resistance to ampicillin, carbenicillin, and related antibiotics
>Addgene plasmid #227984 | pRS416-ADH1p-BirA-FRB-HA3 | addgene full sequence | sequence record 454083 | Addgene NGS Result
CCCGTCGTGTAGATAACTACGATACGGGAGGGCTTACCATCTGGCCCCAGTGCTGCAATGATACCGCGAG
ACCCACGCTCACCGGCTCCAGATTTATCAGCAATAAACCAGCCAGCCGGAAGGGCCGAGCGCAGAAGTGG
TCCTGCAACTTTATCCGCCTCCATCCAGTCTATTAATTGTTGCCGGGAAGCTAGAGTAAGTAGTTCGCCA
GTTAATAGTTTGCGCAACGTTGTTGCCATTGCTACAGGCATCGTGGTGTCACGCTCGTCGTTTGGTATGG
CTTCATTCAGCTCCGGTTCCCAACGATCAAGGCGAGTTACATGATCCCCCATGTTGTGCAAAAAAGCGGT
TAGCTCCTTCGGTCCTCCGATCGTTGTCAGAAGTAAGTTGGCCGCAGTGTTATCACTCATGGTTATGGCA
GCACTGCATAATTCTCTTACTGTCATGCCATCCGTAAGATGCTTTTCTGTGACTGGTGAGTACTCAACCA
AGTCATTCTGAGAATAGTGTATGCGGCGACCGAGTTGCTCTTGCCCGGCGTCAATACGGGATAATACCGC
GCCACATAGCAGAACTTTAAAAGTGCTCATCATTGGAAAACGTTCTTCGGGGCGAAAACTCTCAAGGATC
TTACCGCTGTTGAGATCCAGTTCGATGTAACCCACTCGTGCACCCAACTGATCTTCAGCATCTTTTACTT
TCACCAGCGTTTCTGGGTGAGCAAAAACAGGAAGGCAAAATGCCGCAAAAAAGGGAATAAGGGCGACACG
GAAATGTTGAATACTCATACTCTTCCTTTTTCAATATTATTGAAGCATTTATCAGGGTTATTGTCTCATG
AGCGGATACATATTTGAATGTATTTAGAAAAATAAACAAATAGGGGTTCCGCGCACATTTCCCCGAAAAG
TGCCACCTGGGTCCTTTTCATCACGTGCTATAAAAATAATTATAATTTAAATTTTTTAATATAAATATAT
AAATTAAAAATAGAAAGTAAAAAAAGAAATTAAAGAAAAAATAGTTTTTGTTTTCCGAAGATGTAAAAGA
CTCTAGGGGGATCGCCAACAAATACTACCTTTTATCTTGCTCTTCCTGCTCTCAGGTATTAATGCCGAAT
TGTTTCATCTTGTCTGTGTAGAAGACCACACACGAAAATCCTGTGATTTTACATTTTACTTATCGTTAAT
CGAATGTATATCTATTTAATCTGCTTTTCTTGTCTAATAAATATATATGTAAAGTACGCTTTTTGTTGAA
ATTTTTTAAACCTTTGTTTATTTTTTTTTCTTCATTCCGTAACTCTTCTACCTTCTTTATTTACTTTCTA
AAATCCAAATACAAAACATAAAAATAAATAAACACAGAGTAAATTCCCAAATTATTCCATCATTAAAAGA
TACGAGGCGCGTGTAAGTTACAGGCAAGCGATCCGTCTAAGAAACCATTATTATCATGACATTAACCTAT
AAAAATAGGCGTATCACGAGGCCCTTTCGTCTCGCGCGTTTCGGTGATGACGGTGAAAACCTCTGACACA
TGCAGCTCCCGGAGACGGTCACAGCTTGTCTGTAAGCGGATGCCGGGAGCAGACAAGCCCGTCAGGGCGC
GTCAGCGGGTGTTGGCGGGTGTCGGGGCTGGCTTAACTATGCGGCATCAGAGCAGATTGTACTGAGAGTG
CACCATACCACCTTTTCAATTCATCATTTTTTTTTTATTCTTTTTTTTGATTTCGGTTTCCTTGAAATTT
TTTTGATTCGGTAATCTCCGAACAGAAGGAAGAACGAAGGAAGGAGCACAGACTTAGATTGGTATATATA
CGCATATGTAGTGTTGAAGAAACATGAAATTGCCCAGTATTCTTAACCCAACTGCACAGAACAAAAACCT
GCAGGAAACGAAGATAAATCATGTCGAAAGCTACATATAAGGAACGTGCTGCTACTCATCCTAGTCCTGT
TGCTGCCAAGCTATTTAATATCATGCACGAAAAGCAAACAAACTTGTGTGCTTCATTGGATGTTCGTACC
ACCAAGGAATTACTGGAGTTAGTTGAAGCATTAGGTCCCAAAATTTGTTTACTAAAAACACATGTGGATA
TCTTGACTGATTTTTCCATGGAGGGCACAGTTAAGCCGCTAAAGGCATTATCCGCCAAGTACAATTTTTT
ACTCTTCGAAGACAGAAAATTTGCTGACATTGGTAATACAGTCAAATTGCAGTACTCTGCGGGTGTATAC
AGAATAGCAGAATGGGCAGACATTACGAATGCACACGGTGTGGTGGGCCCAGGTATTGTTAGCGGTTTGA
AGCAGGCGGCAGAAGAAGTAACAAAGGAACCTAGAGGCCTTTTGATGTTAGCAGAATTGTCATGCAAGGG
CTCCCTATCTACTGGAGAATATACTAAGGGTACTGTTGACATTGCGAAGAGCGACAAAGATTTTGTTATC
GGCTTTATTGCTCAAAGAGACATGGGTGGAAGAGATGAAGGTTACGATTGGTTGATTATGACACCCGGTG
TGGGTTTAGATGACAAGGGAGACGCATTGGGTCAACAGTATAGAACCGTGGATGATGTGGTCTCTACAGG
ATCTGACATTATTATTGTTGGAAGAGGACTATTTGCAAAGGGAAGGGATGCTAAGGTAGAGGGTGAACGT
TACAGAAAAGCAGGCTGGGAAGCATATTTGAGAAGATGCGGCCAGCAAAACTAAAAAACTGTATTATAAG
TAAATGCATGTATACTAAACTCACAAATTAGAGCTTCAATTTAATTATATCAGTTATTACCCTATGCGGT
GTGAAATACCGCACAGATGCGTAAGGAGAAAATACCGCATCAGGAAATTGTAAGCGTTAATATTTTGTTA
AAATTCGCGTTAAATTTTTGTTAAATCAGCTCATTTTTTAACCAATAGGCCGAAATCGGCAAAATCCCTT
ATAAATCAAAAGAATAGACCGAGATAGGGT
[37 nt withheld, positions 2971-3007]
AAAGAACGTGGACTCCAACGTCAAAGG
[49 nt withheld, positions 3035-3083]
T
[91 nt withheld, positions 3085-3175]
G
[124 nt withheld, positions 3177-3300]
CCATTCGCCATTCAGGCTGCGCAACTGTTGGGAAGGGCGATCGGTGCGGGCCTCTTCGCTATTACGCCAG
CTGGCGAAAGGGGGATGTGCTGCAAGGCGATTAAGTTGGGTAACGCCAGGGTTTTCCCAGTCACGACGTT
GTAAAACGACGGCCAGTGAGCGCGCGTAATACGACTCACTATAGGGCGAATTGGGTACCCAACTTCTTTT
CTTTTTTTTTCTTTTCTCTCTCCCCCGTTGTTGTCTCACCATATCCGCAATGACAAAAAAATGATGGAAG
ACACTAAAGGAAAAAATTAACGACAAAGACAGCACCAACAGATGTCGTTGTTCCAGAGCTGATGAGGGGT
ATCTCGAAGCACACGAAACTTTTTCCTTCCTTCATTCACGCACACTACTCTCTAATGAGCAACGGTATAC
GGCCTTCCTTCCAGTTACTTGAATTTGAAATAAAAAAAAGTTTGCTGTCTTGCTATCAAGTATAAATAGA
CCTGCAATTATTAATCTTTTGTTTCCTCGTCATTGTTCTCGTTCCCTTTCTTCCTTGTTTCTTTTTCTGC
ACAATATTTCAAGCTATACCAAGCATACAATCAACTCCACTCGAGGTCGACGGTATCGATAAGCTTATGT
CCAAGGACAACACCGTGCCCCTGAAGCTGATCGCCCTGCTGGCCAACGGCGAGTTCCACTCTGGCGAGCA
GCTGGGAGAGACCCTGGGAATGAGCAGAGCCGCCATCAACAAGCACATCCAGACACTGAGAGACTGGGGA
GTGGACGTGTTCACCGTGCCTGGCAAGGGCTACAGCCTGCCTGAGCCTATCCAGCTGCTGAACGCCAAGC
AGATCCTGGGACAGCTGGATGGCGGAAGCGTGGCCGTGCTGCCTGTGATCGACTCCACCAATCAGTACCT
GCTGGACAGAATCGGAGAGCTGAAGTCCGGCGACGCCTGCATCGCCGAGTACCAGCAGGCTGGCAGAGGA
GGCAGAGGACGGAAGTGGTTCAGCCCATTCGGAGCCAACCTGTACCTGTCCATGTTCTGGAGACTGGAGC
AGGGACCTGCTGCTGCCATCGGACTGAGTCTGGTGATCGGAATCGTGATGGCCGAGGTGCTGAGAAAGCT
GGGAGCCGACAAGGTGAGAGTGAAGTGGCCTAATGACCTGTACCTCCAGGACCGCAAGCTGGCTGGCATC
CTGGTGGAGCTGACAGGCAAGACAGGCGATGCCGCTCAGATCGTGATCGGAGCCGGAATCAACATGGCCA
TGAGAAGAGTGGAGGAGAGCGTGGTGAACCAGGGCTGGATCACCCTGCAGGAGGCTGGCATCAACCTGGA
CCGGAACACCCTGGCCGCCATGCTGATCAGAGAGCTGAGAGCCGCTCTGGAGCTGTTCGAGCAGGAGGGA
CTGGCTCCTTACCTGAGCAGATGGGAGAAGCTGGACAACTTCATCAACAGACCTGTGAAGCTGATCATCG
GCGACAAGGAAATCTTCGGCATCTCCAGAGGAATCGACAAGCAGGGAGCTCTGCTGCTGGAGCAGGACGG
AATCATCAAGCCCTGGATGGGCGGAGAAATCTCCCTGAGAAGCGCAGAGAAGGGTTCTGGTGGTGCTAGC
ATCCTCTGGCATGAGATGTGGCATGAAGGCCTGGAAGAGGCATCTCGTTTGTACTTTGGGGAAAGGAACG
TGAAAGGCATGTTTGAGGTGCTGGAGCCCTTGCATGCTATGATGGAACGGGGCCCCCAGACTCTGAAGGA
AACATCCTTTAATCAGGCCTATGGTCGAGATTTAATGGAGGCCCAAGAGTGGTGCAGGAAGTACATGAAA
TCAGGGAATGTCAAGGACCTCCTCCAAGCCTGGGACCTCTATTATCATGTGTTCCGACGAATCTCAAAGC
TCGAGTACCCATACGATGTTCCTGACTATGCGGGCTATCCGTATGACGTCCCGGACTATGCAGGATCTTA
TCCATATGACGTTCCAGATTACGCTGCTTGATCTAGAGCGGCCGCCACCGCGGTGGAGCTCCAGCTTTTG
TTCCCTTTAGTGAGGGTTAATTGCGCGCTTGGCGTAATCATGGTCATAGCTGTTTCCTGTGTGAAATTGT
TATCCGCTCACAATTCCACACAACATACGAGCCGGAAGCATAAAGTGTAAAGCCTGGGGTGCCTAATGAG
TGAGCTAACTCACATTAATTGCGTTGCGCTCACTGCCCGCTTTCCAGTCGGGAAACCTGTCGTGCCAGCT
GCATTAATGAATCGGCCAACGCGCGGGGAGAGGCGGTTTGCGTATTGGGCGCTCTTCCGCTTCCTCGCTC
ACTGACTCGCTGCGCTCGGTCGTTCGGCTGCGGCGAGCGGTATCAGCTCACTCAAAGGCGGTAATACGGT
TATCCACAGAATCAGGGGATAACGCAGGAAAGAACATGTGAGCAAAAGGCCAGCAAAAGGCCAGGAACCG
TAAAAAGGCCGCGTTGCTGGCGTTTTTCCATAGGCTCCGCCCCCCTGACGAGCATCACAAAAATCGACGC
TCAAGTCAGAGGTGGCGAAACCCGACAGGACTATAAAGATACCAGGCGTTTCCCCCTGGAAGCTCCCTCG
TGCGCTCTCCTGTTCCGACCCTGCCGCTTACCGGATACCTGTCCGCCTTTCTCCCTTCGGGAAGCGTGGC
GCTTTCTCATAGCTCACGCTGTAGGTATCTCAGTTCGGTGTAGGTCGTTCGCTCCAAGCTGGGCTGTGTG
CACGAACCCCCCGTTCAGCCCGACCGCTGCGCCTTATCCGGTAACTATCGTCTTGAGTCCAACCCGGTAA
GACACGACTTATCGCCACTGGCAGCAGCCACTGGTAACAGGATTAGCAGAGCGAGGTATGTAGGCGGTGC
TACAGAGTTCTTGAAGTGGTGGCCTAACTACGGCTACACTAGAAGAACAGTATTTGGTATCTGCGCTCTG
CTGAAGCCAGTTACCTTCGGAAAAAGAGTTGGTAGCTCTTGATCCGGCAAACAAACCACCGCTGGTAGCG
GTGGTTTTTTTGTTTGCAAGCAGCAGATTACGCGCAGAAAAAAAGGATCTCAAGAAGATCCTTTGATCTT
TTCTACGGGGTCTGACGCTCAGTGGAACGAAAACTCACGTTAAGGGATTTTGGTCATGAGATTATCAAAA
AGGATCTTCACCTAGATCCTTTTAAATTAAAAATGAAGTTTTAAATCAATCTAAAGTATATATGAGTAAA
CTTGGTCTGACAGTTACCAATGCTTAATCAGTGAGGCACCTATCTCAGCGATCTGTCTATTTCGTTCATC
CATAGTTGCCTGACTC
